Addgene plasmid #227252: qTAG-N-Zeo-mStayGold
Depositing lab: Laurence Pelletier. Publication: qTAG: an adaptable plasmid scaffold for CRISPR-based endogenous tagging. Philip R, Sharma A, Matellan L, Erpf AC, Hsu WH, Tkach JM, Wyatt HDM, Pelletier L. EMBO J. 2024 Dec 12. doi: 10.1038/s44318-024-00337-5. PubMed 39668248.
Backbone
  Vector backbone: pUC19
  Backbone manufacturer: Invitrogen
  Backbone size (bp): 2686
  Vector type: Mammalian Expression, CRISPR ; Donor Cassette
  Selectable markers: Zeocin
Growth in bacteria
  Bacterial resistance: Ampicillin, 100 μg/mL
  Growth temperature: 37°C
  Growth strain: DH5alpha
  Copy number: High Copy
Gene/Insert
  Gene/Insert name: None
Terms and licenses: Academic/Nonprofit Terms; Industry Terms: Not Available to Industry
How to cite: qTAG-N-Zeo-mStayGold was a gift from Laurence Pelletier (Addgene plasmid # 227252 ; http://n2t.net/addgene:227252 ; RRID:Addgene_227252)
