[The description below was written by a language model from this plasmid's Addgene catalogue record and pLannotate feature annotations shown in this document.]
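Description:
qTAG-N-Zeo-mStayGold is a donor-cassette plasmid from the qTAG scaffold series for CRISPR-based endogenous tagging in mammalian cells. It is built on a pUC19 backbone and totals about 4 kb in the sequenced record. In E. coli it is maintained at high copy through the ColE1/pUC origin and selected with ampicillin via the β-lactamase gene and its native promoter. Remnants of the pUC19 cloning region (lacZα fragment, lac promoter, lac operator and CAP site) flank the cassette, and the small bom, rop and lacI fragments are backbone vestiges with no evident functional role.

The catalogue lists no gene insert, consistent with a generic tagging scaffold, and no homology arms are annotated. The annotated payload is the ble coding sequence from Streptoalloteichus hindustanus, which confers Zeocin resistance for selecting edited mammalian cells. It is flanked by lox71 and lox66, both in the same orientation. These left- and right-element loxP mutants should allow Cre to excise the marker after selection, leaving a double-mutant site that recombines poorly. No mammalian promoter is annotated upstream of ble, which suggests that marker expression depends on in-frame integration at the target locus, though the record does not state this.

The name indicates an N-terminal tagging configuration with the fluorescent protein mStayGold. However, the feature table does not annotate mStayGold. An unannotated stretch of roughly 880 bp between lox66 and the lac operator is the likely location of the tag and any linker or peptide-separating elements, but this cannot be confirmed from the annotations provided.
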