Features (pLannotate 1.2.2; 13 found; start..end, strand, type, name):
    137..236     +  misc_feature   bom (fragment): basis of mobility region from pBR322
    242..399     -  CDS            lacZα (fragment): LacZα fragment of β-galactosidase; lacZ fragment
    423..456     +  protein_bind   lox71: Left element (LE) mutant of loxP (Araki et al., 2010). Cre-mediated recombination occurs in the 8-bp core sequence (GCATACAT). Cre recombinase
    465..836     +  CDS            ble: BLE_STRHI - Experimental evidence at protein level: Swiss-Prot protein existence level 1. Binding protein with a strong affinity to the bleomycin family of antibiotics. From Streptoalloteichus hindustanus.
    909..942     +  protein_bind   lox66: Right element (RE) mutant of loxP (Araki et al., 2010). Cre-mediated recombination occurs in the 8-bp core sequence (GCATACAT). Cre recombinase
   1821..1837    -  protein_bind   lac operator: The lac repressor binds to the lac operator to inhibit transcription in E. coli. This inhibition can be relieved by adding lactose or isopropyl-β-D-thiogalactopyranoside (IPTG). lac repressor encoded by lacI
   1845..1875    -  promoter       lac promoter: promoter for the E. coli lac operon
   1890..1911    -  protein_bind   CAP binding site: CAP binding activates transcription in the presence of cAMP. E. coli catabolite activator protein
   1924..2016    -  CDS            lacI (fragment): lac repressor; lacI; The lac repressor binds to the lac operator to inhibit transcription in E. coli. This inhibition can be relieved by adding lactose or isopropyl-β-D-thiogalactopyranoside (IPTG).
   2199..2787    -  rep_origin     ori: high-copy-number ColE1/pMB1/pBR322/pUC origin of replication
   2958..3818    -  CDS            AmpR: β-lactamase; bla; confers resistance to ampicillin, carbenicillin, and related antibiotics
   3819..3923    -  promoter       AmpR promoter: bla
   4018..35      +  CDS            rop (fragment) (across the origin): Rop protein, which maintains plasmids at low copy number; rop
>Addgene plasmid #227252 | qTAG-N-Zeo-mStayGold | addgene full sequence | sequence record 451979 | Addgene NGS Result
TCGCGCGTTTCGGTGATGACGGTGAAAACCTCTGACACATGCAGCTCCCGGAGACGGTCACAGCTTGTCT
GTAAGCGGATGCCGGGAGCAGACAAGCCCGTCAGGGCGCGTCAGCGGGTGTTGGCGGGTGTCGGGGCTGG
CTTAACTATGCGGCATCAGAGCAGATTGTACTGAGAGTGCACCATATGCGGTGTGAAATACCGCACAGAT
GCGTAAGGAGAAAATACCGCATCAGGCGCCATTCGCCATTCAGGCTGCGCAACTGTTGGGAAGGGCGATC
GGTGCGGGCCTCTTCGCTATTACGCCAGCTGGCGAAAGGGGGATGTGCTGCAAGGCGATTAAGTTGGGTA
ACGCCAGGGTTTTCCCAGTCACGACGTTGTAAAACGACGGCCAGTGAATTCGGCAAGAGCAAGACCGGTA
GCTACCGTTCGTATAGCATACATTATACGAAGTTATCTGCTAGCATGGCCAAGTTGACCAGTGCCGTTCC
GGTGCTCACCGCGCGCGACGTCGCCGGAGCGGTCGAGTTCTGGACCGACCGGCTCGGGTTCAGCCGGGAC
TTCGTGGAGGACGACTTCGCCGGTGTGGTCCGGGACGACGTGACCCTGTTCATCAGCGCGGTCCAGGACC
AGGTGGTGCCGGACAACACCCTGGCCTGGGTGTGGGTGCGCGGCCTGGACGAGCTGTACGCCGAGTGGTC
GGAGGTCGTGTCCACGAACTTCCGGGACGCCTCCGGGCCGGCCATGACCGAGATCGGCGAGCAGCCGTGG
GGGCGGGAGTTCGCCCTGCGCGACCCGGCCGGCAACTGCGTGCACTTCGTGGCCGAGGAGCAGGACGGAT
CCGGAGCTACTAACTTCAGCCTGCTGAAGCAGGCCGGAGACGTGGAGGAGAACCCTGGACCTTCTAGAAT
AACTTCGTATAGCATACATTATACGAACGGTAGCACGCGTGGAGGTGGCGGTTCCGGCAAGCCCATCCCC
AACCCCCTGCTGGGCCTGGACAGCACCGGAGGTGGCGGAAGCATGGTGTCTACAGGCGAGGAACTGTTTA
CCGGCGTGGTGCCCTTCAAGTTCCAGCTGAAGGGCACCATCAACGGCAAGAGCTTCACCGTGGAAGGCGA
GGGCGAGGGCAATAGCCACGAGGGCAGCCACAAAGGCAAGTATGTGTGCACCAGCGGCAAACTGCCAATG
TCTTGGGCCGCCCTGGGAACTAGCTTCGGCTATGGCATGAAATACTATACCAAGTACCCCAGCGGCCTGA
AAAACTGGTTCCACGAGGTGATGCCTGAGGGCTTCACCTACGACAGACACATCCAGTACAAGGGCGACGG
CAGCATCCACGCCAAGCACCAGCACTTCATGAAGAACGGCACCTACCACAACATCGTGGAGTTCACCGGC
CAGGACTTCAAGGAGAACAGCCCCGTGCTGACCGGCGACATGGACGTGAGCCTGCCCAACGAGGTGCAGC
ACATCCCCATTGATGACGGCGTGGAGTGCACAGTGACCCTGCAGTACCCTCTGCTGAGCGACGAAAGCAA
GTGCGTGGAAGCCTATCAGAACACCATCATCAAGCCCCTGCACAATCAGCCAGCCCCCGATGTGCCATTT
CACTGGATCAGAAAGCAGTACACCCAGAGCAAGGACGACACCGAGGAGAGAGACCACATCATCCAGAGCG
AGACCCTGGAGGCCCACCTGCCTTGGCATGAGCCTAGCGCAAGCGCAGTGGGAGGTGGCGGTTCCCTCGA
GGGAGGAAGCGGAGGATCTGGCGGTACCAAGCTTGGCGTAATCATGGTCATAGCTGTTTCCTGTGTGAAA
TTGTTATCCGCTCACAATTCCACACAACATACGAGCCGGAAGCATAAAGTGTAAAGCCTGGGGTGCCTAA
TGAGTGAGCTAACTCACATTAATTGCGTTGCGCTCACTGCCCGCTTTCCAGTCGGGAAACCTGTCGTGCC
AGCTGCATTAATGAATCGGCCAACGCGCGGGGAGAGGCGGTTTGCGTATTGGGCGCTCTTCCGCTTCCTC
GCTCACTGACTCGCTGCGCTCGGTCGTTCGGCTGCGGCGAGCGGTATCAGCTCACTCAAAGGCGGTAATA
CGGTTATCCACAGAATCAGGGGATAACGCAGGAAAGAACATGTGAGCAAAAGGCCAGCAAAAGGCCAGGA
ACCGTAAAAAGGCCGCGTTGCTGGCGTTTTTCCATAGGCTCCGCCCCCCTGACGAGCATCACAAAAATCG
ACGCTCAAGTCAGAGGTGGCGAAACCCGACAGGACTATAAAGATACCAGGCGTTTCCCCCTGGAAGCTCC
CTCGTGCGCTCTCCTGTTCCGACCCTGCCGCTTACCGGATACCTGTCCGCCTTTCTCCCTTCGGGAAGCG
TGGCGCTTTCTCATAGCTCACGCTGTAGGTATCTCAGTTCGGTGTAGGTCGTTCGCTCCAAGCTGGGCTG
TGTGCACGAACCCCCCGTTCAGCCCGACCGCTGCGCCTTATCCGGTAACTATCGTCTTGAGTCCAACCCG
GTAAGACACGACTTATCGCCACTGGCAGCAGCCACTGGTAACAGGATTAGCAGAGCGAGGTATGTAGGCG
GTGCTACAGAGTTCTTGAAGTGGTGGCCTAACTACGGCTACACTAGAAGAACAGTATTTGGTATCTGCGC
TCTGCTGAAGCCAGTTACCTTCGGAAAAAGAGTTGGTAGCTCTTGATCCGGCAAACAAACCACCGCTGGT
AGCGGTGGTTTTTTTGTTTGCAAGCAGCAGATTACGCGCAGAAAAAAAGGATCTCAAGAAGATCCTTTGA
TCTTTTCTACGGGGTCTGACGCTCAGTGGAACGAAAACTCACGTTAAGGGATTTTGGTCATGAGATTATC
AAAAAGGATCTTCACCTAGATCCTTTTAAATTAAAAATGAAGTTTTAAATCAATCTAAAGTATATATGAG
TAAACTTGGTCTGACAGTTACCAATGCTTAATCAGTGAGGCACCTATCTCAGCGATCTGTCTATTTCGTT
CATCCATAGTTGCCTGACTCCCCGTCGTGTAGATAACTACGATACGGGAGGGCTTACCATCTGGCCCCAG
TGCTGCAATGATACCGCGAGACCCACGCTCACCGGCTCCAGATTTATCAGCAATAAACCAGCCAGCCGGA
AGGGCCGAGCGCAGAAGTGGTCCTGCAACTTTATCCGCCTCCATCCAGTCTATTAATTGTTGCCGGGAAG
CTAGAGTAAGTAGTTCGCCAGTTAATAGTTTGCGCAACGTTGTTGCCATTGCTACAGGCATCGTGGTGTC
ACGCTCGTCGTTTGGTATGGCTTCATTCAGCTCCGGTTCCCAACGATCAAGGCGAGTTACATGATCCCCC
ATGTTGTGCAAAAAAGCGGTTAGCTCCTTCGGTCCTCCGATCGTTGTCAGAAGTAAGTTGGCCGCAGTGT
TATCACTCATGGTTATGGCAGCACTGCATAATTCTCTTACTGTCATGCCATCCGTAAGATGCTTTTCTGT
GACTGGTGAGTACTCAACCAAGTCATTCTGAGAATAGTGTATGCGGCGACCGAGTTGCTCTTGCCCGGCG
TCAATACGGGATAATACCGCGCCACATAGCAGAACTTTAAAAGTGCTCATCATTGGAAAACGTTCTTCGG
GGCGAAAACTCTCAAGGATCTTACCGCTGTTGAGATCCAGTTCGATGTAACCCACTCGTGCACCCAACTG
ATCTTCAGCATCTTTTACTTTCACCAGCGTTTCTGGGTGAGCAAAAACAGGAAGGCAAAATGCCGCAAAA
AAGGGAATAAGGGCGACACGGAAATGTTGAATACTCATACTCTTCCTTTTTCAATATTATTGAAGCATTT
ATCAGGGTTATTGTCTCATGAGCGGATACATATTTGAATGTATTTAGAAAAATAAACAAATAGGGGTTCC
GCGCACATTTCCCCGAAAAGTGCCACCTGACGTCTAAGAAACCATTATTATCATGACATTAACCTATAAA
AATAGGCGTATCACGAGGCCCTTTCGTC
